Addgene plasmid #234392: VEEV_KP282671.1_NSP2_FL_NHis_CAvi
Purpose: Bacterial expression for structure determination. May not contain entire coding region of gene.
Depositing lab: Cheryl Arrowsmith. Depositing organization: University of Toronto.
Backbone
  Vector backbone: pNIC-Bio3
  Vector type: Bacterial Expression
  Selectable markers: Low Copy
Growth in bacteria
  Bacterial resistance: Kanamycin, 50 μg/mL
  Growth temperature: 37°C
  Growth strain: DH5alpha
  Copy number: Low Copy
Gene/Insert
  Gene/Insert name: Nsp2_VEEV
  Species: Venezuelan equine encephalitis virus
  Promoter: T7
  Tag / fusion protein: MHHHHHHSSGVDLG (N terminal on insert); SSKGGYGLNDIFEAQKIEWHE (C terminal on insert)
  Cloning method: Unknown
  Sequencing primers: 5′ T7; 3′ T7-term
Terms and licenses: Academic/Nonprofit Terms; Industry Terms: Not Available to Industry
How to cite: VEEV_KP282671.1_NSP2_FL_NHis_CAvi was a gift from Cheryl Arrowsmith (Addgene plasmid # 234392 ; http://n2t.net/addgene:234392 ; RRID:Addgene_234392)
