[The description below was written by a language model from this plasmid's Addgene catalogue record and pLannotate feature annotations shown in this document.]
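Description:
VEEV_KP282671.1_NSP2_FL_NHis_CAvi is a bacterial expression plasmid built on the pNIC-Bio3 backbone, a pET-style vector for producing recombinant protein in E. coli for structural studies. It is about 7.8 kb and is selected with kanamycin through an aminoglycoside phosphotransferase gene. It replicates from a ColE1/pMB1-type origin accompanied by the rop gene and the pBR322 bom region, consistent with its low-copy designation. An f1 origin is also present, along with remnants of the tetracycline resistance gene left over from the backbone's pBR322 ancestry.

The insert encodes nonstructural protein 2 (nsP2) of Venezuelan equine encephalitis virus. The name indicates a full-length design, although the catalogue cautions that the entire coding region may not be included. The automated annotation matches a roughly 2.4 kb open reading frame to a fragment of the VEEV nonstructural polyprotein. The functional text attached to that hit describes nsP4, but this simply reflects the shared polyprotein database entry rather than the actual content of the insert.

Expression is driven by a T7 promoter followed by a lac operator and the T7 gene 10 ribosome binding site, and it ends at a T7 terminator. A plasmid-borne lacI gene supplies the repressor, so transcription is IPTG-inducible in hosts that provide T7 RNA polymerase. The protein carries an N-terminal hexahistidine tag for metal-affinity purification. It also carries a C-terminal Avi-type biotin acceptor peptide, which allows site-specific biotinylation by BirA for immobilisation or binding assays. A short His-tag fragment and a T7 gene 10B-derived fragment annotated downstream of the insert appear to be vector remnants; the record does not say whether they are translated.
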