Features (pLannotate 1.2.2; 19 found; start..end, strand, type, name):
   1014..1091    -  promoter       lacI promoter: lacI
   1099..1378    -  CDS            TcR (fragment): tetracycline efflux protein; tet; confers resistance to tetracycline
   1400..1418    +  promoter       T7 promoter: promoter for bacteriophage T7 RNA polymerase
   1419..1443    +  protein_bind   lac operator: The lac repressor binds to the lac operator to inhibit transcription in E. coli. This inhibition can be relieved by adding lactose or isopropyl-β-D-thiogalactopyranoside (IPTG). lac repressor encoded by lacI
   1458..1480    +  RBS            RBS: efficient ribosome binding site from bacteriophage T7 gene 10 (Olins and Rangwala, 1989)
   1518..3914    +  CDS            POLN_EEVVP (fragment): Experimental evidence at protein level: Swiss-Prot protein existence level 1. [RNA-directed RNA polymerase nsP4]: RNA dependent RNA polymerase (By similarity). Replicates genomic and antigenomic RNA by recognizing replications specific signals. The early replication complex formed by the polyprotein P123 and nsP4 synthesizes minus- strand RNAs (By similarity). The late replication complex composed of fully processed nsP1-nsP4 is responsible for the production of genomic and subgenomic plus-strand RNAs (By similarity). From Venezuelan equine encephalitis virus (strain P676) (VEEV).
   4027..4044    +  CDS            9xHis (fragment): 9xHis affinity tag
   4054..4103    +  CDS            SET1 (fragment): solubility-enhancement tag derived from T7 phage gene 10B
   4111..4158    +  terminator     T7 terminator: transcription terminator for bacteriophage T7 RNA polymerase
   4195..4623    +  rep_origin     f1 ori (sequence partly withheld): f1 bacteriophage origin of replication; arrow indicates direction of (+) strand synthesis
   4676..4733    +  promoter       AmpR promoter (fragment): bla
   4742..5557    -  CDS            KanR: aminoglycoside phosphotransferase; aph(3')-Ia; confers resistance to kanamycin in bacteria or G418 (Geneticin®) in eukaryotes
   5679..6267    +  rep_origin     ori: high-copy-number ColE1/pMB1/pBR322/pUC origin of replication
   6453..6592    -  misc_feature   bom: basis of mobility region from pBR322
   6694..6885    -  CDS            rop: Rop protein, which maintains plasmids at low copy number; rop
   6902..7282    +  CDS            YPB1_ECOLX: Protein predicted: Swiss-Prot protein existence level 4. From Escherichia coli.
   7354..7645    -  CDS            TcR (fragment): tetracycline efflux protein; tet; confers resistance to tetracycline
   7660..7681    -  protein_bind   CAP binding site: CAP binding activates transcription in the presence of cAMP. E. coli catabolite activator protein
   7694..1013    -  CDS            lacI (across the origin): lac repressor; lacI; The lac repressor binds to the lac operator to inhibit transcription in E. coli. This inhibition can be relieved by adding lactose or isopropyl-β-D-thiogalactopyranoside (IPTG).
>Addgene plasmid #234392 | VEEV_KP282671.1_NSP2_FL_NHis_CAvi | addgene full sequence | sequence record 470063 | Addgene NGS Result
GAGGCGGTTTGCGTATTGGGCGCCAGGGTGGTTTTTCTTTTCACCAGTGAGACGGGCAACAGCTGATTGC
CCTTCACCGCCTGGCCCTGAGAGAGTTGCAGCAAGCGGTCCACGCTGGTTTGCCCCAGCAGGCGAAAATC
CTGTTTGATGGTGGTTAACGGCGGGATATAACATGAGCTGTCTTCGGTATCGTCGTATCCCACTACCGAG
ATATCCGCACCAACGCGCAGCCCGGACTCGGTAATGGCGCGCATTGCGCCCAGCGCCATCTGATCGTTGG
CAACCAGCATCGCAGTGGGAACGATGCCCTCATTCAGCATTTGCATGGTTTGTTGAAAACCGGACATGGC
ACTCCAGTCGCCTTCCCGTTCCGCTATCGGCTGAATTTGATTGCGAGTGAGATATTTATGCCAGCCAGCC
AGACGCAGACGCGCCGAGACAGAACTTAATGGGCCCGCTAACAGCGCGATTTGCTGGTGACCCAATGCGA
CCAGATGCTCCACGCCCAGTCGCGTACCGTCTTCATGGGAGAAAATAATACTGTTGATGGGTGTCTGGTC
AGAGACATCAAGAAATAACGCCGGAACATTAGTGCAGGCAGCTTCCACAGCAATGGCATCCTGGTCATCC
AGCTGATAGTTAATGATCAGCCCACTGACGCGTTGCGCGAGAAGATTGTGCACCGCCGCTTTACAGGCTT
CGACGCCGCTTCGTTCTACCATCGACACCACCACGCTGGCACCCAGTTGATCGGCGCGAGATTTAATCGC
CGCGACAATTTGCGACGGCGCGTGCAGGGCCAGACTGGAGGTGGCAACGCCAATCAGCAACGACTGTTTG
CCCGCCAGTTGTTGTGCCACGCGGTTGGGAATGTAATTCAGCTCCGCCATCGCCGCTTCCACTTTTTCCC
GCGTTTTCGCAGAAACGTGGCTGGCCTGGTTCACCACGCGGGAAACGGTCTGATAAGAGACACCGGCATA
CTCTGCGACATCGTATAACGTTACTGGTTTCACATTCACCACCCTGAATTGACTCTCTTCCGGGCGCTAT
CATGCCATACCGCGAAAGGTTTTGCGCCATTCGATGGTGTCCGGGATCTCGACGCTCTCCCTTATGCGAC
TCCTGCATTAGGAAGCAGCCCAGTAGTAGGTTGAGGCCGTTGAGCACCGCCGCCGCAAGGAATGGTGCAT
GCAAGGAGATGGCGCCCAACAGTCCCCCGGCCACGGGGCCTGCCACCATACCCACGCCGAAACAAGCGCT
CATGAGCCCGAAGTGGCGAGCCCGATCTTCCCCATCGGTGATGTCGGCGATATAGGCGCCAGCAACCGCA
CCTGTGGCGCCGGTGATGCCGGCCACGATGCGTCCGGCGTAGAGGATCGAGATCTCGATCCCGCGAAATT
AATACGACTCACTATAGGGGAATTGTGAGCGGATAACAATTCCCCTCTAGAAATAATTTTGTTTAACTTT
AAGAAGGAGATATACATATGCACCATCATCATCATCATTCTTCTGGTGTAGATCTGGGTGGCTCCGTTGA
AACGCCTAGAGGGTTGATAAGGGTAACTAGCTACGCGGGGGAAGACAAAATTGGGAGCTATGCCGTTTTG
TCTCCCCAAGCCGTCCTTAAAAGCGAAAAATTATCCTGTATCCATCCATTGGCAGAACAAGTTATCGTCA
TAACTCACAGTGGACGAAAGGGGCGGTATGCCGTAGAACCCTACCATGGCAAAGTAGTGGTGCCAGAGGG
ACATGCAATACCGGTACAGGACTTCCAGGCGCTATCAGAAAGCGCTACGATTGTCTATAATGAGCGTGAG
TTCGTAAATCGGTATTTACACCATATCGCGACGCACGGTGGTGCGCTAAACACGGACGAAGAGTATTACA
AGACAGTAAAGCCCAGCGAACACGACGGTGAGTATCTTTATGACATTGACCGTAAACAGTGCGTAAAAAA
GGAACTTGTGACAGGCCTGGGACTAACTGGAGAGCTCGTGGATCCCCCATTTCACGAATTCGCGTACGAG
TCTCTAAGGACACGACCCGCTGCGCCATACCAAGTTCCTACCATTGGAGTGTACGGCGTGCCCGGGAGTG
GTAAATCCGGAATAATCAAATCTGCCGTCACTAAGAAGGATCTTGTGGTTTCAGCAAAAAAAGAAAACTG
TGCCGAGATAATCAGGGATGTCAAGAAAATGAAAGGATTGGACGTTAACGCCCGTACTGTGGACTCCGTC
TTACTTAACGGTTGTAAGCACCCCGTAGAGACGCTTTACATTGATGAAGCTTTTGCTTGTCACGCGGGGA
CGCTGAGAGCCTTAATCGCGATTATTCGCCCGAAAAAAGCAGTACTATGCGGGGATCCTAAACAATGTGG
TTTCTTCAACATGATGTGCCTCAAAGTGCACTTTAACCATGAGATCTGCACACAGGTCTTTCACAAGTCT
ATTTCTAGGCGCTGCACCAAGTCGGTTACTTCAGTCGTTTCCACGCTTTTTTACGATAAGCGGATGAGAA
CTACCAATCCAAAGGAGACAAAGATAGAGATCGACACTACAGGGTCAACCAAACCCAAACAAGACGATCT
TATACTCACCTGCTTTAGAGGCTGGGTGAAGCAGCTTCAAATCGATTATAAAGGCAATGAAATTATGACC
GCGGCTGCATCGCAGGGTTTAACCAGAAAGGGTGTCTACGCGGTACGATACAAAGTCAACGAAAATCCTT
TATATGCTCCTACCAGTGAGCATGTCAACGTGCTACTCACGAGAACTGAGGACCGAATCGTTTGGAAAAC
ACTGGCTGGGGATCCATGGATTAAGACCTTGACGGCGAAATACCCTGGGAACTTTACCGCTACTATCGAA
GAATGGCAAGCCGAACATGATGCTATAATGCGCCACATACTCGAGCGCCCTGACCCGACTGACGTTTTCC
AGAACAAGGCTAACGTTTGCTGGGCGAAGGCATTGGTCCCGGTACTTAAAACAGCCGGAATAGACATGAC
GACGGAGCAATGGAATACCGTAGACTATTTTGAGACAGATAAGGCGCATAGTGCAGAGATAGTTCTCAAC
CAACTCTGTGTTAGATTCTTTGGCCTGGATTTGGACAGCGGGCTATTCAGTGCACCAACAGTGCCGTTAA
GTATTCGCAATAACCACTGGGATAATTCGCCATCGCCTAACATGTATGGACTCAATAAGGAGGTTGTTCG
ACAACTGTCCCGTAGGTATCCCCAACTGCCGCGTGCAGTAGCAACAGGGCGAGTATACGATATGAATACT
GGTACCTTGCGAAACTATGATCCGCGCATTAATCTGGTGCCGGTAAATCGTCGGCTGCCACATGCTCTCG
TTTTACATCACAATGAGCATCCGCAGAGCGATTTCTCGTCATTCGTCTCCAAGTTGAAGGGCCGCACGGT
CTTAGTGGTTGGCGAGAAGCTCAGCGTTCCTGGAAAGAAGGTGGATTGGTTGTCGGACCAGCCAGAAGCC
ACCTTCAGGGCCAGATTAGATCTCGGAATTCCAGGTGACGTGCCTAAGTACGATATTGTGTTCATCAATG
TAAGGACGCCCTACAAATACCACCATTATCAGCAGTGCGAAGACCATGCAATAAAGCTATCGATGCTTAC
GAAGAAAGCCTGTCTACATCTGAATCCGGGAGGCACTTGCGTGAGTATAGGGTACGGTTATGCAGACCGG
GCTTCAGAATCGATAATTGGCGCAATTGCTCGTCAGTTTAAGTTTTCTCGGGTATGTAAACCCAAAAGTT
CCCACGAGGAGACTGAAGTCCTTTTTGTCTTTATAGGTTACGATCGTAAAGCCCGGACACACAACCCTTA
TAAACTTTCTTCAACGCTGACCAATATCTATACAGGCTCTAGGCTCCATGAAGCAGAATGTAGCAGTAAA
GGTGGATACGGCCTGAATGATATCTTTGAAGCGCAGAAGATTGAATGGCATGAATGATAAGGATCCGAAT
TCGAGCTCCGTCGACAAGCTTGCGGCCGCACTCGAGCACCACCACCACCACCACTGAGATCCGGCTGCTA
ACAAAGCCCGAAAGGAAGCTGAGTTGGCTGCTGCCACCGCTGAGCAATAACTAGCATAACCCCTTGGGGC
CTCTAAACGGGTCTTGAGGGGTTTTTTGCTGAAAGGAGGAACTATATCCGGATTGGCGAATGGG
[124 nt withheld, positions 4195-4318]
C
[91 nt withheld, positions 4320-4410]
A
[49 nt withheld, positions 4412-4460]
CCTTTGACGTTGGAGTCCACGTTCTTTAATAGTGGACTCTTGTTCCAAACTGGAACAACACTCAACCCTA
TCTCGGTCTATTCTTTTGATTTATAAGGGATTTTGCCGATTTCGGCCTATTGGTTAAAAAATGAGCTGAT
TTAACAAAAATTTAACGCGAATTTTAACAAAATATTAACGCTTACAATTTAGGTGGCACTTTTCGGGGAA
ATGTGCGCGGAACCCCTATTTGTTTATTTTTCTAAATACATTCAAATATGTATCCGCTCATGAATTAATT
CTTAGAAAAACTCATCGAGCATCAAATGAAACTGCAATTTATTCATATCAGGATTATCAATACCATATTT
TTGAAAAAGCCGTTTCTGTAATGAAGGAGAAAACTCACCGAGGCAGTTCCATAGGATGGCAAGATCCTGG
TATCGGTCTGCGATTCCGACTCGTCCAACATCAATACAACCTATTAATTTCCCCTCGTCAAAAATAAGGT
TATCAAGTGAGAAATCACCATGAGTGACGACTGAATCCGGTGAGAATGGCAAAAGTTTATGCATTTCTTT
CCAGACTTGTTCAACAGGCCAGCCATTACGCTCGTCATCAAAATCACTCGCATCAACCAAACCGTTATTC
ATTCGTGATTGCGCCTGAGCGAGACGAAATACGCGATCGCTGTTAAAAGGACAATTACAAACAGGAATCG
AATGCAACCGGCGCAGGAACACTGCCAGCGCATCAACAATATTTTCACCTGAATCAGGATATTCTTCTAA
TACCTGGAATGCTGTTTTCCCGGGGATCGCAGTGGTGAGTAACCATGCATCATCAGGAGTACGGATAAAA
TGCTTGATGGTCGGAAGAGGCATAAATTCCGTCAGCCAGTTTAGTCTGACCATCTCATCTGTAACATCAT
TGGCAACGCTACCTTTGCCATGTTTCAGAAACAACTCTGGCGCATCGGGCTTCCCATACAATCGATAGAT
TGTCGCACCTGATTGCCCGACATTATCGCGAGCCCATTTATACCCATATAAATCAGCATCCATGTTGGAA
TTTAATCGCGGCCTAGAGCAAGACGTTTCCCGTTGAATATGGCTCATAACACCCCTTGTATTACTGTTTA
TGTAAGCAGACAGTTTTATTGTTCATGACCAAAATCCCTTAACGTGAGTTTTCGTTCCACTGAGCGTCAG
ACCCCGTAGAAAAGATCAAAGGATCTTCTTGAGATCCTTTTTTTCTGCGCGTAATCTGCTGCTTGCAAAC
AAAAAAACCACCGCTACCAGCGGTGGTTTGTTTGCCGGATCAAGAGCTACCAACTCTTTTTCCGAAGGTA
ACTGGCTTCAGCAGAGCGCAGATACCAAATACTGTCCTTCTAGTGTAGCCGTAGTTAGGCCACCACTTCA
AGAACTCTGTAGCACCGCCTACATACCTCGCTCTGCTAATCCTGTTACCAGTGGCTGCTGCCAGTGGCGA
TAAGTCGTGTCTTACCGGGTTGGACTCAAGACGATAGTTACCGGATAAGGCGCAGCGGTCGGGCTGAACG
GGGGGTTCGTGCACACAGCCCAGCTTGGAGCGAACGACCTACACCGAACTGAGATACCTACAGCGTGAGC
TATGAGAAAGCGCCACGCTTCCCGAAGGGAGAAAGGCGGACAGGTATCCGGTAAGCGGCAGGGTCGGAAC
AGGAGAGCGCACGAGGGAGCTTCCAGGGGGAAACGCCTGGTATCTTTATAGTCCTGTCGGGTTTCGCCAC
CTCTGACTTGAGCGTCGATTTTTGTGATGCTCGTCAGGGGGGCGGAGCCTATGGAAAAACGCCAGCAACG
CGGCCTTTTTACGGTTCCTGGCCTTTTGCTGGCCTTTTGCTCACATGTTCTTTCCTGCGTTATCCCCTGA
TTCTGTGGATAACCGTATTACCGCCTTTGAGTGAGCTGATACCGCTCGCCGCAGCCGAACGACCGAGCGC
AGCGAGTCAGTGAGCGAGGAAGCGGAAGAGCGCCTGATGCGGTATTTTCTCCTTACGCATCTGTGCGGTA
TTTCACACCGCAATGGTGCACTCTCAGTACAATCTGCTCTGATGCCGCATAGTTAAGCCAGTATACACTC
CGCTATCGCTACGTGACTGGGTCATGGCTGCGCCCCGACACCCGCCAACACCCGCTGACGCGCCCTGACG
GGCTTGTCTGCTCCCGGCATCCGCTTACAGACAAGCTGTGACCGTCTCCGGGAGCTGCATGTGTCAGAGG
TTTTCACCGTCATCACCGAAACGCGCGAGGCAGCTGCGGTAAAGCTCATCAGCGTGGTCGTGAAGCGATT
CACAGATGTCTGCCTGTTCATCCGCGTCCAGCTCGTTGAGTTTCTCCAGAAGCGTTAATGTCTGGCTTCT
GATAAAGCGGGCCATGTTAAGGGCGGTTTTTTCCTGTTTGGTCACTGATGCCTCCGTGTAAGGGGGATTT
CTGTTCATGGGGGTAATGATACCGATGAAACGAGAGAGGATGCTCACGATACGGGTTACTGATGATGAAC
ATGCCCGGTTACTGGAACGTTGTGAGGGTAAACAACTGGCGGTATGGATGCGGCGGGACCAGAGAAAAAT
CACTCAGGGTCAATGCCAGCGCTTCGTTAATACAGATGTAGGTGTTCCACAGGGTAGCCAGCAGCATCCT
GCGATGCAGATCCGGAACATAATGGTGCAGGGCGCTGACTTCCGCGTTTCCAGACTTTACGAAACACGGA
AACCGAAGACCATTCATGTTGTTGCTCAGGTCGCAGACGTTTTGCAGCAGCAGTCGCTTCACGTTCGCTC
GCGTATCGGTGATTCATTCTGCTAACCAGTAAGGCAACCCCGCCAGCCTAGCCGGGTCCTCAACGACAGG
AGCACGATCATGCGCACCCGTGGGGCCGCCATGCCGGCGATAATGGCCTGCTTCTCGCCGAAACGTTTGG
TGGCGGGACCAGTGACGAAGGCTTGAGCGAGGGCGTGCAAGATTCCGAATACCGCAAGCGACAGGCCGAT
CATCGTCGCGCTCCAGCGAAAGCGGTCCTCGCCGAAAATGACCCAGAGCGCTGCCGGCACCTGTCCTACG
AGTTGCATGATAAAGAAGACAGTCATAAGTGCGGCGACGATAGTCATGTCCCGCGCCCACCGGAAGGAGC
TGACTGGGTTGAAGGCTCTCAAGGGCATCGGTCGAGATCCCGGTGCCTAATGAGTGAGCTAACTTACATT
AATTGCGTTGCGCTCACTGCCCGCTTTCCAGTCGGGAAACCTGTCGTGCCAGCTGCATTAATGAATCGGC
CAACGCGCGGGGA
